Addgene plasmid #144039: TFORF2547
Purpose: Lentiviral vector for overexpressing transcription factor ORFs with unique 24-bp barcodes. Barcodes facilitate identification of transcription factors in pooled screens.
Depositing lab: Feng Zhang. Depositing organization: Broad Institute. Publication: A transcription factor atlas of directed differentiation. Joung J, Ma S, Tay T, Geiger-Schuller KR, Kirchgatterer PC, Verdine VK, Guo B, Arias-Garcia MA, Allen WE, Singh A, Kuksenko O, Abudayyeh OO, Gootenberg JS, Fu Z, Macrae RK, Buenrostro JD, Regev A, Zhang F. Cell. 2023 Jan 5;186(1):209-229.e26. doi: 10.1016/j.cell.2022.11.026. PubMed 36608654.
Backbone
  Vector backbone: pLX_TRC317
  Backbone manufacturer: Broad Institute Genetic Perturbation Platform
  Backbone size w/o insert (bp): 8264
  Vector type: Mammalian Expression, Lentiviral
  Selectable markers: Puromycin
Growth in bacteria
  Bacterial resistance: Ampicillin, 100 μg/mL
  Growth temperature: 37°C
  Growth strain: NEB Stable
  Copy number: High Copy
Gene/Insert
  Gene/Insert name: CEBPD
  Species: H. sapiens (human)
  Insert size (bp): 911
  Entrez Gene: CEBPD (a.k.a. C/EBP-delta, CELF, CRP3, NF-IL6-beta)
  Promoter: EF1a
  Cloning method: Unknown
  Sequencing primers: 5′ GGGTGGAGACTGAAGTTAGGCCAG; 3′ CACATAGCGTAAAAGGAGCAACATAG
Terms and licenses: Academic/Nonprofit Terms; Industry Terms: Not Available to Industry
Depositor comments: NM_005195,ENST00000408965 . The transcription factor ORF portion of this plasmid was synthesized by Genewiz. Please test multiple small colonies in case of plasmid recombination. To make this collection available in a timely manner, a portion of this collection was not fully sequenced by Addgene. If an Addgene verified full plasmid sequence is not available, please contact us prior to placing an order to request the full sequence.
How to cite: TFORF2547 was a gift from Feng Zhang (Addgene plasmid # 144039 ; http://n2t.net/addgene:144039 ; RRID:Addgene_144039)
