[The description below was written by a language model from this plasmid's Addgene catalogue record and pLannotate feature annotations shown in this document.]
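Description:
TFORF2547 is a lentiviral mammalian expression plasmid built on the pLX_TRC317 backbone. It carries the human transcription factor CEBPD (C/EBP-delta), a CCAAT/enhancer-binding activator involved in immune and inflammatory gene regulation, including IL6 transcription. It belongs to a barcoded transcription factor ORF collection in which each ORF is paired with a unique 24-bp barcode, so the overexpressed factor can be identified in pooled screens. The barcode is not annotated as a separate feature in the table. In bacteria the plasmid replicates from a high-copy ColE1/pUC-type origin and is selected with ampicillin through the bla gene. An f1 origin and remnants of a lac/lacZα cloning region flanked by T3 and T7 promoters are also present. The depositor notes a risk of recombination during propagation, as is common for LTR-containing vectors.

The transfer cassette has a third-generation layout. An RSV promoter drives a truncated HIV-1 5' LTR, followed by the Ψ packaging signal with a gag fragment and the Rev response element. It ends in a self-inactivating ΔU3 3' LTR, with an SV40 polyadenylation signal downstream. Between the LTRs, SV40 early promoter/origin sequences precede the puromycin N-acetyltransferase gene, which allows selection of transduced cells. A cPPT/CTS element, which aids nuclear import of the viral genome, lies between this marker and the main expression unit. The strong constitutive EF-1α promoter then drives the synthesized CEBPD ORF. A short U6 promoter fragment follows the ORF, and a WPRE enhances transcript stability and expression. The construct is intended for packaging into lentivirus to overexpress CEBPD stably, for example in pooled or arrayed screens of transcription factor-driven cell fate and differentiation.
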