Features (pLannotate 1.2.2; 31 found; start..end, strand, type, name):
      5..231     +  promoter       RSV promoter: Rous sarcoma virus enhancer/promoter
    232..412     +  LTR            5' LTR (truncated): truncated 5' long terminal repeat (LTR) from HIV-1
    459..584     +  misc_feature   HIV-1 Ψ: packaging signal of human immunodeficiency virus type 1
    568..931     +  CDS            HIV-1 gag (fragment): gag protein from human immunodeficiency virus 1; gag
   1077..1310    +  misc_feature   RRE: The Rev response element (RRE) of HIV-1 allows for Rev-dependent mRNA export from the nucleus to the cytoplasm.
   1687..1713    +  CDS            Rev (fragment): human immunodeficiency virus 1 (HIV-1) Rev protein; rev; enhances nuclear export of unspliced and incompletely spliced viral mRNAs
   1720..1743    +  promoter       SV40 promoter (fragment): SV40 early promoter
   1744..1815    +  promoter       SV40 promoter (fragment): SV40 enhancer and early promoter
   1839..1974    +  rep_origin     SV40 ori: SV40 origin of replication
   2020..2616    +  CDS            PuroR (fragment): puromycin N-acetyltransferase; pac from Streptomyces; confers resistance to puromycin
   2665..2782    +  misc_feature   cPPT/CTS: central polypurine tract and central termination sequence of HIV-1
   2847..2913    +  CDS            small t antigen (fragment): SV40 (simian virus 40) small t antigen
   2920..4098    +  promoter       EF-1α promoter: strong constitutive promoter for human elongation factor EF-1α
   4115..4921    +  CDS            CEBPD: CEBPD_HUMAN - Experimental evidence at protein level: Swiss-Prot protein existence level 1. Transcription activator that recognizes two different DNA motifs: the CCAAT homology common to many promoters and the enhanced core homology common to many enhancers (PubMed:16397300). Important transcription factor regulating the expression of genes involved in immune and inflammatory responses (PubMed:1741402, PubMed:16397300). Transcriptional activator that enhances IL6 transcription alone and as heterodimer with CEBPB (PubMed:1741402). From Homo sapiens (Human).
   4937..4990    +  promoter       U6 promoter (fragment): RNA polymerase III promoter for human U6 snRNA
   5032..5620    +  misc_feature   WPRE: woodchuck hepatitis virus posttranscriptional regulatory element
   5671..5690    +  misc_feature   cPPT/CTS (fragment): central polypurine tract and central termination sequence of HIV-1
   5692..5925    +  LTR            3' LTR (ΔU3): self-inactivating 3' long terminal repeat (LTR) from HIV-1
   6003..6124    +  polyA_signal   SV40 poly(A) signal: SV40 polyadenylation signal
   6164..6299    +  rep_origin     SV40 ori: SV40 origin of replication
   6320..6338    -  promoter       T7 promoter: promoter for bacteriophage T7 RNA polymerase
   6346..6501    +  CDS            lacZα (fragment): LacZα fragment of β-galactosidase; lacZ fragment
   6506..6934    +  rep_origin     f1 ori (sequence partly withheld): f1 bacteriophage origin of replication; arrow indicates direction of (+) strand synthesis
   6987..7091    +  promoter       AmpR promoter: bla
   7092..7952    +  CDS            AmpR: β-lactamase; bla; confers resistance to ampicillin, carbenicillin, and related antibiotics
   8123..8711    +  rep_origin     ori: high-copy-number ColE1/pMB1/pBR322/pUC origin of replication
   8894..8986    +  CDS            lacI (fragment): lac repressor; lacI; The lac repressor binds to the lac operator to inhibit transcription in E. coli. This inhibition can be relieved by adding lactose or isopropyl-β-D-thiogalactopyranoside (IPTG).
   8999..9020    +  protein_bind   CAP binding site: CAP binding activates transcription in the presence of cAMP. E. coli catabolite activator protein
   9035..9065    +  promoter       lac promoter: promoter for the E. coli lac operon
   9073..9089    +  protein_bind   lac operator: The lac repressor binds to the lac operator to inhibit transcription in E. coli. This inhibition can be relieved by adding lactose or isopropyl-β-D-thiogalactopyranoside (IPTG). lac repressor encoded by lacI
   9134..9152    +  promoter       T3 promoter: promoter for bacteriophage T3 RNA polymerase
>Addgene plasmid #144039 | TFORF2547 | addgene full sequence | sequence record 400533 | Addgene NGS Result
TTAATGTAGTCTTATGCAATACTCTTGTAGTCTTGCAACATGGTAACGATGAGTTAGCAACATGCCTTAC
AAGGAGAGAAAAAGCACCGTGCATGCCGATTGGTGGAAGTAAGGTGGTACGATCGTGCCTTATTAGGAAG
GCAACAGACGGGTCTGACATGGATTGGACGAACCACTGAATTGCCGCATTGCAGAGATATTGTATTTAAG
TGCCTAGCTCGATACATAAACGGGTCTCTCTGGTTAGACCAGATCTGAGCCTGGGAGCTCTCTGGCTAAC
TAGGGAACCCACTGCTTAAGCCTCAATAAAGCTTGCCTTGAGTGCTTCAAGTAGTGTGTGCCCGTCTGTT
GTGTGACTCTGGTAACTAGAGATCCCTCAGACCCTTTTAGTCAGTGTGGAAAATCTCTAGCAGTGGCGCC
CGAACAGGGACTTGAAAGCGAAAGGGAAACCAGAGGAGCTCTCTCGACGCAGGACTCGGCTTGCTGAAGC
GCGCACGGCAAGAGGCGAGGGGCGGCGACTGGTGAGTACGCCAAAAATTTTGACTAGCGGAGGCTAGAAG
GAGAGAGATGGGTGCGAGAGCGTCAGTATTAAGCGGGGGAGAATTAGATCGCGATGGGAAAAAATTCGGT
TAAGGCCAGGGGGAAAGAAAAAATATAAATTAAAACATATAGTATGGGCAAGCAGGGAGCTAGAACGATT
CGCAGTTAATCCTGGCCTGTTAGAAACATCAGAAGGCTGTAGACAAATACTGGGACAGCTACAACCATCC
CTTCAGACAGGATCAGAAGAACTTAGATCATTATATAATACAGTAGCAACCCTCTATTGTGTGCATCAAA
GGATAGAGATAAAAGACACCAAGGAAGCTTTAGACAAGATAGAGGAAGAGCAAAACAAAAGTAAGACCAC
CGCACAGCAAGCGGCCGCTGATCTTCAGACCTGGAGGAGGAGATATGAGGGACAATTGGAGAAGTGAATT
ATATAAATATAAAGTAGTAAAAATTGAACCATTAGGAGTAGCACCCACCAAGGCAAAGAGAAGAGTGGTG
CAGAGAGAAAAAAGAGCAGTGGGAATAGGAGCTTTGTTCCTTGGGTTCTTGGGAGCAGCAGGAAGCACTA
TGGGCGCAGCGTCAATGACGCTGACGGTACAGGCCAGACAATTATTGTCTGGTATAGTGCAGCAGCAGAA
CAATTTGCTGAGGGCTATTGAGGCGCAACAGCATCTGTTGCAACTCACAGTCTGGGGCATCAAGCAGCTC
CAGGCAAGAATCCTGGCTGTGGAAAGATACCTAAAGGATCAACAGCTCCTGGGGATTTGGGGTTGCTCTG
GAAAACTCATTTGCACCACTGCTGTGCCTTGGAATGCTAGTTGGAGTAATAAATCTCTGGAACAGATTTG
GAATCACACGACCTGGATGGAGTGGGACAGAGAAATTAACAATTACACAAGCTTAATACACTCCTTAATT
GAAGAATCGCAAAACCAGCAAGAAAAGAATGAACAAGAATTATTGGAATTAGATAAATGGGCAAGTTTGT
GGAATTGGTTTAACATAACAAATTGGCTGTGGTATATAAAATTATTCATAATGATAGTAGGAGGCTTGGT
AGGTTTAAGAATAGTTTTTGCTGTACTTTCTATAGTGAATAGAGTTAGGCAGGGATATTCACCATTATCG
TTTCAGACCCACCTCCCAACCCCGAGGGGACCCATGCATTGCATCTCAATTAGTCAGCAACCAGGTGTGG
AAAGTCCCCAGGCTCCCCAGCAGGCAGAAGTATGCAAAGCATGCGTCTCAATTAGTCAGCAACCATAGTC
CCGCCCCTAACTCCGCCCATCCCGCCCCTAACTCCGCCCAGTTCCGCCCATTCTCCGCCCCATGGCTGAC
TAATTTTTTTTATTTATGCAGAGGCCGAGGCCGCCTCGGCCTCTGAGCTATTCCAGAAGTAGTGAGGAGG
CTTTTTTGGAGGCCTAGGCTTTTGCAAAAAGCTTTCTAGAGGTACCACCGGAGCTTACCATGACCGAGTA
CAAGCCCACGGTGCGCCTCGCCACCCGCGACGACGTCCCCAGGGCCGTACGCACCCTCGCCGCCGCGTTC
GCCGACTACCCCGCCACGCGCCACACCGTCGATCCGGACCGCCACATCGAGCGGGTCACCGAGCTGCAAG
AACTCTTCCTCACGCGCGTCGGGCTCGACATCGGCAAGGTGTGGGTCGCGGACGACGGCGCCGCCGTGGC
GGTCTGGACCACGCCGGAGAGCGTCGAAGCGGGGGCGGTGTTCGCCGAGATCGGCCCGCGCATGGCCGAG
TTGAGCGGTTCCCGGCTGGCCGCGCAGCAACAGATGGAAGGCCTCCTGGCGCCGCACCGGCCCAAGGAGC
CCGCGTGGTTCCTGGCCACCGTCGGCGTCTCGCCCGACCACCAGGGCAAGGGTCTGGGCAGCGCCGTCGT
GCTCCCCGGAGTGGAGGCGGCCGAGCGCGCCGGGGTGCCCGCCTTCCTGGAGACCTCCGCGCCCCGCAAC
CTCCCCTTCTACGAGCGGCTCGGCTTCACCGTCACCGCCGACGTCGAGGTGCCCGAAGGACCGCGCACCT
GGTGCATGACCCGCAAGCCCGGTGCCAGTTAACGAATTCTAGATCTTGAGACAAATGGCAGTATTCATCC
ACAATTTTAAAAGAAAAGGGGGGATTGGGGGGTACAGTGCAGGGGAAAGAATAGTAGACATAATAGCAAC
AGACATACAAACTAAAGAATTACAAAAACAAATTACAAAAATTCAAAATTTTCGGGTTTATTACAGGGAC
AGCAGAGATCCACTTTGGCGCCGGCTCGAGGCCTGCAGGTGCAAAGATGGATAAAGTTTTAAACAGAGAG
GAATCTTTGCAGCTAATGGACCTTCTAGGTCTTGAAAGGAGTGGGAATTGGCTCCGGTGCCCGTCAGTGG
GCAGAGCGCACATCGCCCACAGTCCCCGAGAAGTTGGGGGGAGGGGTCGGCAATTGAACCGGTGCCTAGA
GAAGGTGGCGCGGGGTAAACTGGGAAAGTGATGTCGTGTACTGGCTCCGCCTTTTTCCCGAGGGTGGGGG
AGAACCGTATATAAGTGCAGTAGTCGCCGTGAACGTTCTTTTTCGCAACGGGTTTGCCGCCAGAACACAG
GTAAGTGCCGTGTGTGGTTCCCGCGGGCCTGGCCTCTTTACGGGTTATGGCCCTTGCGTGCCTTGAATTA
CTTCCACCTGGCTGCAGTACGTGATTCTTGATCCCGAGCTTCGGGTTGGAAGTGGGTGGGAGAGTTCGAG
GCCTTGCGCTTAAGGAGCCCCTTCGCCTCGTGCTTGAGTTGAGGCCTGGCCTGGGCGCTGGGGCCGCCGC
GTGCGAATCTGGTGGCACCTTCGCGCCTGTCTCGCTGCTTTCGATAAGTCTCTAGCCATTTAAAATTTTT
GATGACCTGCTGCGACGCTTTTTTTCTGGCAAGATAGTCTTGTAAATGCGGGCCAAGATCTGCACACTGG
TATTTCGGTTTTTGGGGCCGCGGGCGGCGACGGGGCCCGTGCGTCCCAGCGCACATGTTCGGCGAGGCGG
GGCCTGCGAGCGCGGCCACCGAGAATCGGACGGGGGTAGTCTCAAGCTGGCCGGCCTGCTCTGGTGCCTG
GCCTCGCGCCGCCGTGTATCGCCCCGCCCTGGGCGGCAAGGCTGGCCCGGTCGGCACCAGTTGCGTGAGC
GGAAAGATGGCCGCTTCCCGGCCCTGCTGCAGGGAGCTCAAAATGGAGGACGCGGCGCTCGGGAGAGCGG
GCGGGTGAGTCACCCACACAAAGGAAAAGGGCCTTTCCGTCCTCAGCCGTCGCTTCATGTGACTCCACGG
AGTACCGGGCGCCGTCCAGGCACCTCGATTAGTTCTCGAGCTTTTGGAGTACGTCGTCTTTAGGTTGGGG
GGAGGGGTTTTATGCGATGGAGTTTCCCCACACTGAGTGGGTGGAGACTGAAGTTAGGCCAGCTTGGCAC
TTGATGTAATTCTCCTTGGAATTTGCCCTTTTTGAGTTTGGATCTTGGTTCATTCTCAAGCCTCAGACAG
TGGTTCAAAGTTTTTTTCTTCCATTTCAGGTGTCGTGAGGCTAGCACCGCCACCATGAGCGCCGCGCTCT
TCAGCCTGGACGGCCCGGCGCGCGGCGCGCCCTGGCCTGCGGAGCCTGCGCCCTTCTACGAACCGGGCCG
GGCGGGCAAGCCGGGCCGCGGGGCCGAGCCAGGGGCCCTAGGCGAGCCAGGCGCCGCCGCCCCCGCCATG
TACGACGACGAGAGCGCCATCGACTTCAGCGCCTACATCGACTCCATGGCCGCCGTGCCCACCCTGGAGC
TGTGCCACGACGAGCTCTTCGCCGACCTCTTCAACAGCAATCACAAGGCGGGCGGCGCGGGGCCCCTGGA
GCTTCTTCCCGGCGGCCCCGCGCGCCCCTTGGGCCCGGGCCCTGCCGCTCCCCGCCTGCTCAAGCGCGAG
CCCGACTGGGGCGACGGCGACGCGCCCGGCTCGCTGTTGCCCGCGCAGGTGGCCGCGTGCGCACAGACCG
TGGTGAGCTTGGCGGCCGCAGGGCAGCCCACCCCGCCCACGTCGCCGGAGCCGCCGCGCAGCAGCCCCAG
GCAGACCCCCGCGCCCGGCCCCGCCCGGGAGAAGAGCGCCGGCAAGAGGGGCCCGGACCGCGGCAGCCCC
GAGTACCGGCAGCGGCGCGAGCGCAACAACATCGCCGTGCGCAAGAGCCGCGACAAGGCCAAGCGGCGCA
ACCAGGAGATGCAGCAGAAGTTGGTGGAGCTGTCGGCTGAGAACGAGAAGCTGCACCAGCGCGTGGAGCA
GCTCACGCGGGACCTGGCCGGCCTCCGGCAGTTCTTCAAGCAGCTGCCCAGCCCGCCCTTCCTGCCGGCC
GCCGGGACAGCAGACTGCCGGTAGTAATGAACTAGTCCGTAACTTGAAAGTATTTCGATTTCTTGGCTTT
ATATATCTTGTGGAAAGGACGACATGTCATGTCCTTTAGGTGGACCACGCGTTAAGTCGACAATCAACCT
CTGGATTACAAAATTTGTGAAAGATTGACTGGTATTCTTAACTATGTTGCTCCTTTTACGCTATGTGGAT
ACGCTGCTTTAATGCCTTTGTATCATGCTATTGCTTCCCGTATGGCTTTCATTTTCTCCTCCTTGTATAA
ATCCTGGTTGCTGTCTCTTTATGAGGAGTTGTGGCCCGTTGTCAGGCAACGTGGCGTGGTGTGCACTGTG
TTTGCTGACGCAACCCCCACTGGTTGGGGCATTGCCACCACCTGTCAGCTCCTTTCCGGGACTTTCGCTT
TCCCCCTCCCTATTGCCACGGCGGAACTCATCGCCGCCTGCCTTGCCCGCTGCTGGACAGGGGCTCGGCT
GTTGGGCACTGACAATTCCGTGGTGTTGTCGGGGAAATCATCGTCCTTTCCTTGGCTGCTCGCCTGTGTT
GCCACCTGGATTCTGCGCGGGACGTCCTTCTGCTACGTCCCTTCGGCCCTCAATCCAGCGGACCTTCCTT
CCCGCGGCCTGCTGCCGGCTCTGCGGCCTCTTCCGCGTCTTCGCCTTCGCCCTCAGACGAGTCGGATCTC
CCTTTGGGCCGCCTCCCCGCGTCGACTTTAAGACCAATGACTTACAAGGCAGCTGTAGATCTTAGCCACT
TTTTAAAAGAAAAGGGGGGACTGGAAGGGCTAATTCACTCCCAACGAAGACAAGATCTGCTTTTTGCTTG
TACTGGGTCTCTCTGGTTAGACCAGATCTGAGCCTGGGAGCTCTCTGGCTAACTAGGGAACCCACTGCTT
AAGCCTCAATAAAGCTTGCCTTGAGTGCTTCAAGTAGTGTGTGCCCGTCTGTTGTGTGACTCTGGTAACT
AGAGATCCCTCAGACCCTTTTAGTCAGTGTGGAAAATCTCTAGCAGTACGTATAGTAGTTCATGTCATCT
TATTATTCAGTATTTATAACTTGCAAAGAAATGAATATCAGAGAGTGAGAGGAACTTGTTTATTGCAGCT
TATAATGGTTACAAATAAAGCAATAGCATCACAAATTTCACAAATAAAGCATTTTTTTCACTGCATTCTA
GTTGTGGTTTGTCCAAACTCATCAATGTATCTTATCATGTCTGGCTCTAGCTATCCCGCCCCTAACTCCG
CCCATCCCGCCCCTAACTCCGCCCAGTTCCGCCCATTCTCCGCCCCATGGCTGACTAATTTTTTTTATTT
ATGCAGAGGCCGAGGCCGCCTCGGCCTCTGAGCTATTCCAGAAGTAGTGAGGAGGCTTTTTTGGAGGCCT
AGGGACGTACCCAATTCGCCCTATAGTGAGTCGTATTACGCGCGCTCACTGGCCGTCGTTTTACAACGTC
GTGACTGGGAAAACCCTGGCGTTACCCAACTTAATCGCCTTGCAGCACATCCCCCTTTCGCCAGCTGGCG
TAATAGCGAAGAGGCCCGCACCGATCGCCCTTCCCAACAGTTGCGCAGCCTGAATGGCGAATGGG
[124 nt withheld, positions 6506-6629]
C
[91 nt withheld, positions 6631-6721]
A
[49 nt withheld, positions 6723-6771]
CCTTTGACGTTGGAGTCCACGTTCTTT
[37 nt withheld, positions 6799-6835]
ACCCTATCTCGGTCTATTCTTTTGATTTATAAGGGATTTTGCCGATTTCGGCCTATTGGTTAAAAAATGA
GCTGATTTAACAAAAATTTAACGCGAATTTTAACAAAATATTAACGCTTACAATTTAGGTGGCACTTTTC
GGGGAAATGTGCGCGGAACCCCTATTTGTTTATTTTTCTAAATACATTCAAATATGTATCCGCTCATGAG
ACAATAACCCTGATAAATGCTTCAATAATATTGAAAAAGGAAGAGTATGAGTATTCAACATTTCCGTGTC
GCCCTTATTCCCTTTTTTGCGGCATTTTGCCTTCCTGTTTTTGCTCACCCAGAAACGCTGGTGAAAGTAA
AAGATGCTGAAGATCAGTTGGGTGCACGAGTGGGTTACATCGAACTGGATCTCAACAGCGGTAAGATCCT
TGAGAGTTTTCGCCCCGAAGAACGTTTTCCAATGATGAGCACTTTTAAAGTTCTGCTATGTGGCGCGGTA
TTATCCCGTATTGACGCCGGGCAAGAGCAACTCGGTCGCCGCATACACTATTCTCAGAATGACTTGGTTG
AGTACTCACCAGTCACAGAAAAGCATCTTACGGATGGCATGACAGTAAGAGAATTATGCAGTGCTGCCAT
AACCATGAGTGATAACACTGCGGCCAACTTACTTCTGACAACGATCGGAGGACCGAAGGAGCTAACCGCT
TTTTTGCACAACATGGGGGATCATGTAACTCGCCTTGATCGTTGGGAACCGGAGCTGAATGAAGCCATAC
CAAACGACGAGCGTGACACCACGATGCCTGTAGCAATGGCAACAACGTTGCGCAAACTATTAACTGGCGA
ACTACTTACTCTAGCTTCCCGGCAACAATTAATAGACTGGATGGAGGCGGATAAAGTTGCAGGACCACTT
CTGCGCTCGGCCCTTCCGGCTGGCTGGTTTATTGCTGATAAATCTGGAGCCGGTGAGCGTGGGTCTCGCG
GTATCATTGCAGCACTGGGGCCAGATGGTAAGCCCTCCCGTATCGTAGTTATCTACACGACGGGGAGTCA
GGCAACTATGGATGAACGAAATAGACAGATCGCTGAGATAGGTGCCTCACTGATTAAGCATTGGTAACTG
TCAGACCAAGTTTACTCATATATACTTTAGATTGATTTAAAACTTCATTTTTAATTTAAAAGGATCTAGG
TGAAGATCCTTTTTGATAATCTCATGACCAAAATCCCTTAACGTGAGTTTTCGTTCCACTGAGCGTCAGA
CCCCGTAGAAAAGATCAAAGGATCTTCTTGAGATCCTTTTTTTCTGCGCGTAATCTGCTGCTTGCAAACA
AAAAAACCACCGCTACCAGCGGTGGTTTGTTTGCCGGATCAAGAGCTACCAACTCTTTTTCCGAAGGTAA
CTGGCTTCAGCAGAGCGCAGATACCAAATACTGTTCTTCTAGTGTAGCCGTAGTTAGGCCACCACTTCAA
GAACTCTGTAGCACCGCCTACATACCTCGCTCTGCTAATCCTGTTACCAGTGGCTGCTGCCAGTGGCGAT
AAGTCGTGTCTTACCGGGTTGGACTCAAGACGATAGTTACCGGATAAGGCGCAGCGGTCGGGCTGAACGG
GGGGTTCGTGCACACAGCCCAGCTTGGAGCGAACGACCTACACCGAACTGAGATACCTACAGCGTGAGCT
ATGAGAAAGCGCCACGCTTCCCGAAGGGAGAAAGGCGGACAGGTATCCGGTAAGCGGCAGGGTCGGAACA
GGAGAGCGCACGAGGGAGCTTCCAGGGGGAAACGCCTGGTATCTTTATAGTCCTGTCGGGTTTCGCCACC
TCTGACTTGAGCGTCGATTTTTGTGATGCTCGTCAGGGGGGCGGAGCCTATGGAAAAACGCCAGCAACGC
GGCCTTTTTACGGTTCCTGGCCTTTTGCTGGCCTTTTGCTCACATGTTCTTTCCTGCGTTATCCCCTGAT
TCTGTGGATAACCGTATTACCGCCTTTGAGTGAGCTGATACCGCTCGCCGCAGCCGAACGACCGAGCGCA
GCGAGTCAGTGAGCGAGGAAGCGGAAGAGCGCCCAATACGCAAACCGCCTCTCCCCGCGCGTTGGCCGAT
TCATTAATGCAGCTGGCACGACAGGTTTCCCGACTGGAAAGCGGGCAGTGAGCGCAACGCAATTAATGTG
AGTTAGCTCACTCATTAGGCACCCCAGGCTTTACACTTTATGCTTCCGGCTCGTATGTTGTGTGGAATTG
TGAGCGGATAACAATTTCACACAGGAAACAGCTATGACCATGATTACGCCAAGCGCGCAATTAACCCTCA
CTAAAGGGAACAAAAGCTGGAGCTGCAAGC
