>Addgene plasmid #144039 | TFORF2547 | depositor partial sequence | sequence record 284241 | Insert
ACCGCCACCATGAGCGCCGCGCTCTTCAGCCTGGACGGCCCGGCGCGCGGCGCGCCCTGGCCTGCGGAGC
CTGCGCCCTTCTACGAACCGGGCCGGGCGGGCAAGCCGGGCCGCGGGGCCGAGCCAGGGGCCCTAGGCGA
GCCAGGCGCCGCCGCCCCCGCCATGTACGACGACGAGAGCGCCATCGACTTCAGCGCCTACATCGACTCC
ATGGCCGCCGTGCCCACCCTGGAGCTGTGCCACGACGAGCTCTTCGCCGACCTCTTCAACAGCAATCACA
AGGCGGGCGGCGCGGGGCCCCTGGAGCTTCTTCCCGGCGGCCCCGCGCGCCCCTTGGGCCCGGGCCCTGC
CGCTCCCCGCCTGCTCAAGCGCGAGCCCGACTGGGGCGACGGCGACGCGCCCGGCTCGCTGTTGCCCGCG
CAGGTGGCCGCGTGCGCACAGACCGTGGTGAGCTTGGCGGCCGCAGGGCAGCCCACCCCGCCCACGTCGC
CGGAGCCGCCGCGCAGCAGCCCCAGGCAGACCCCCGCGCCCGGCCCCGCCCGGGAGAAGAGCGCCGGCAA
GAGGGGCCCGGACCGCGGCAGCCCCGAGTACCGGCAGCGGCGCGAGCGCAACAACATCGCCGTGCGCAAG
AGCCGCGACAAGGCCAAGCGGCGCAACCAGGAGATGCAGCAGAAGTTGGTGGAGCTGTCGGCTGAGAACG
AGAAGCTGCACCAGCGCGTGGAGCAGCTCACGCGGGACCTGGCCGGCCTCCGGCAGTTCTTCAAGCAGCT
GCCCAGCCCGCCCTTCCTGCCGGCCGCCGGGACAGCAGACTGCCGGTAGTAATGAACTAGTCCGTAACTT
GAAAGTATTTCGATTTCTTGGCTTTATATATCTTGTGGAAAGGACGACATGTCATGTCCTTTAGGTGGAC
C
