>Addgene plasmid #144039 | TFORF2547 | depositor partial sequence | sequence record 284242 | Barcode
CATGTCATGTCCTTTAGGTGGACC
